Addgene plasmid #193559: EGFP-CLC
Purpose: Expresses human Clathrin Light Chain B tagged with mEGFP in mammalian cells.
Depositing lab: Justin Taraska. Depositing organization: National Heart, Lung, and Blood Institute (NHLBI). Publication: A conformational switch in clathrin light chain regulates lattice structure and endocytosis at the plasma membrane of mammalian cells. Obashi K, Sochacki KA, Strub MP, Taraska JW. Nat Commun. 2023 Feb 9;14(1):732. doi: 10.1038/s41467-023-36304-7. PubMed 36759616.
Backbone
  Vector backbone: pEGFP-C1
  Backbone manufacturer: Clontech
  Total vector size (bp): 5271
  Vector type: Mammalian Expression
Growth in bacteria
  Bacterial resistance: Kanamycin, 50 μg/mL
  Growth temperature: 37°C
  Growth strain: DH5alpha
  Copy number: Unknown
Gene/Insert
  Gene/Insert name: Clathrin light chain B
  Species: H. sapiens (human)
  Insert size (bp): 633
  GenBank ID: NM_001834.5
  Entrez Gene: CLTB (a.k.a. LCB)
  Promoter: CMV
  Tag / fusion protein: mEGFP (N terminal on backbone)
  Cloning method: Gibson Cloning
  Sequencing primers: 5′ CMV-F; 3′ SV40-pArev
Resource information
  A portion of this plasmid was derived from a plasmid made by: Addgene #79997
Terms and licenses: Academic/Nonprofit Terms; Industry Terms: Not Available to Industry
Depositor comments: Please visit https://doi.org/10.1101/2022.03.21.485138 for bioRxiv preprint.
How to cite: EGFP-CLC was a gift from Justin Taraska (Addgene plasmid # 193559 ; http://n2t.net/addgene:193559 ; RRID:Addgene_193559)
