[The description below was written by a language model from this plasmid's Addgene catalogue record and pLannotate feature annotations shown in this document.]
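Description:
EGFP-CLC is a 5,271 bp mammalian expression plasmid built on the Clontech pEGFP-C1 backbone that expresses human clathrin light chain B (CLTB) fused at its N terminus to monomeric EGFP. The fusion is driven by the human cytomegalovirus immediate-early enhancer and promoter. The GFP coding sequence sits immediately upstream of the 633 bp CLTB open reading frame, separated by a short linker, and the transcript is terminated by the SV40 polyadenylation signal. The automated annotation labels the fluorescent protein as an EGFP variant rather than mEGFP, and it also flags a short SV40 large T antigen fragment just after the insert. This fragment lies in the SV40-derived region upstream of the poly(A) signal and appears to be residual viral sequence rather than an intended coding element. The insert was introduced by Gibson assembly, and part of the plasmid derives from an earlier deposited construct.

In bacteria the plasmid replicates from a high-copy ColE1/pUC-type origin and is selected with kanamycin. The Tn5 aminoglycoside phosphotransferase (NeoR/KanR) gene is placed behind tandem bacterial (bla) and SV40 early promoters and followed by the HSV TK polyadenylation signal, so the same marker can also confer G418 resistance in mammalian cells. An f1 origin is present for single-stranded DNA production, and the small ble and bGH poly(A) fragments in the annotation appear to be backbone remnants.

The construct provides a fluorescent label for clathrin coats, suiting it to live-cell or correlative imaging of clathrin-coated pits and vesicles. It was deposited with a study of how clathrin light chain conformation regulates lattice structure and endocytosis at the plasma membrane.
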