Features (pLannotate 1.2.2; 14 found; start..end, strand, type, name):
     76..379     +  enhancer       CMV enhancer: human cytomegalovirus immediate early enhancer
    380..583     +  promoter       CMV promoter: human cytomegalovirus (CMV) immediate early promoter
    634..1314    +  CDS            (3-F)Tyr-EGFP: (3-F)Tyr-EGFP is a basic (constitutively fluorescent) green fluorescent protein published in 2004, derived from Aequorea victoria.
   1330..1962    +  CDS            CLTB (fragment): CLCB_HUMAN - Experimental evidence at protein level: Swiss-Prot protein existence level 1. Clathrin is the major protein of the polyhedral coat of coated pits and vesicles. From Homo sapiens (Human).
   1967..2051    +  CDS            large T antigen (fragment): large T antigen from SV40 (simian virus 40)
   2074..2195    +  polyA_signal   SV40 poly(A) signal: SV40 polyadenylation signal
   2229..2657    -  rep_origin     f1 ori (sequence partly withheld): f1 bacteriophage origin of replication; arrow indicates direction of (+) strand synthesis
   2684..2788    +  promoter       AmpR promoter: bla
   2790..3147    +  promoter       SV40 promoter: SV40 enhancer and early promoter
   3182..3976    +  CDS            NeoR/KanR: aminoglycoside phosphotransferase from Tn5; aph(3')-II (or nptII); confers resistance to neomycin, kanamycin, and G418 (Geneticin®)
   3997..4149    +  CDS            ble (fragment): BLE_KLEPN - Experimental evidence at protein level: Swiss-Prot protein existence level 1. Binding protein with a strong affinity to the bleomycin family of antibiotics. Binds to CL990; an antimitotic-antibiotic compound. From Klebsiella pneumoniae.
   4208..4255    +  polyA_signal   HSV TK poly(A) signal: herpes simplex virus thymidine kinase polyadenylation signal (Cole and Stacy, 1985)
   4346..4362    -  polyA_signal   bGH poly(A) signal (fragment): bovine growth hormone polyadenylation signal
   4584..5172    +  rep_origin     ori: high-copy-number ColE1/pMB1/pBR322/pUC origin of replication
>Addgene plasmid #193559 | EGFP-CLC | addgene full sequence | sequence record 380073 | Addgene NGS Result
ATTACCGCCATGCATTAGTTATTAATAGTAATCAATTACGGGGTCATTAGTTCATAGCCCATATATGGAG
TTCCGCGTTACATAACTTACGGTAAATGGCCCGCCTGGCTGACCGCCCAACGACCCCCGCCCATTGACGT
CAATAATGACGTATGTTCCCATAGTAACGCCAATAGGGACTTTCCATTGACGTCAATGGGTGGAGTATTT
ACGGTAAACTGCCCACTTGGCAGTACATCAAGTGTATCATATGCCAAGTACGCCCCCTATTGACGTCAAT
GACGGTAAATGGCCCGCCTGGCATTATGCCCAGTACATGACCTTATGGGACTTTCCTACTTGGCAGTACA
TCTACGTATTAGTCATCGCTATTACCATGGTGATGCGGTTTTGGCAGTACATCAATGGGCGTGGATAGCG
GTTTGACTCACGGGGATTTCCAAGTCTCCACCCCATTGACGTCAATGGGAGTTTGTTTTGGCACCAAAAT
CAACGGGACTTTCCAAAATGTCGTAACAACTCCGCCCCATTGACGCAAATGGGCGGTAGGCGTGTACGGT
GGGAGGTCTATATAAGCAGAGCTGGTTTAGTGAACCGTCAGATCCGCTAGCGCTACCGGTCGCCACCATG
GTGAGCAAGGGCGAGGAGCTGTTCACCGGGGTGGTGCCCATCCTGGTCGAGCTGGACGGCGACGTAAACG
GCCACAAGTTCAGCGTGTCCGGCGAGGGCGAGGGCGATGCCACCTACGGCAAGCTGACCCTGAAGTTCAT
CTGCACCACCGGCAAGCTGCCCGTGCCCTGGCCCACCCTCGTGACCACCCTGACCTACGGCGTGCAGTGC
TTCAGCCGCTACCCCGACCACATGAAGCAGCACGACTTCTTCAAGTCCGCCATGCCCGAAGGCTACGTCC
AGGAGCGCACCATCTTCTTCAAGGACGACGGCAACTACAAGACCCGCGCCGAGGTGAAGTTCGAGGGCGA
CACCCTGGTGAACCGCATCGAGCTGAAGGGCATCGACTTCAAGGAGGACGGCAACATCCTGGGGCACAAG
CTGGAGTACAACTACAACAGCCACAACGTCTATATCATGGCCGACAAGCAGAAGAACGGCATCAAGGTGA
ACTTCAAGATCCGCCACAACATCGAGGACGGCAGCGTGCAGCTCGCCGACCACTACCAGCAGAACACCCC
CATCGGCGACGGCCCCGTGCTGCTGCCCGACAACCACTACCTGAGCACCCAGTCCAAGCTGAGCAAAGAC
CCCAACGAGAAGCGCGATCACATGGTCCTGCTGGAGTTCGTGACCGCCGCCGGCGGATCCGGAGGGTCTA
TGGCTGATGACTTTGGCTTCTTCTCGTCGTCGGAGAGTGGTGCCCCGGAGGCGGCGGAGGAGGACCCGGC
GGCCGCCTTCCTGGCCCAGCAGGAGAGCGAGATTGCAGGCATAGAGAACGACGAGGGCTTCGGGGCACCT
GCCGGCAGCCATGCGGCCCCCGCACAGCCGGGCCCCACGAGTGGGGCTGGTTCTGAGGACATGGGGACCA
CAGTCAATGGAGATGTGTTTCAGGAGGCCAACGGTCCTGCTGATGGCTACGCAGCCATTGCCCAGGCTGA
CAGGCTGACCCAGGAGCCTGAGAGCATCCGCAAGTGGCGAGAGGAGCAGAGGAAACGGCTGCAAGAGCTG
GATGCTGCATCTAAGGTCACGGAACAGGAATGGCGGGAGAAGGCCAAGAAGGACCTGGAGGAGTGGAACC
AGCGCCAGAGTGAACAAGTAGAGAAGAACAAGATCAACAACCGGGCATCCGAGGAGGCTTTCGTGAAGGA
ATCCAAGGAGGAGACCCCAGGCACAGAGTGGGAGAAGGTGGCCCAGCTATGTGACTTCAACCCCAAGAGC
AGCAAGCAGTGCAAAGATGTGTCCCGCCTGCGCTCGGTGCTCATGTCCCTGAAGCAGACGCCACTGTCCC
GCTAACTGATCATAATCAGCCATACCACATTTGTAGAGGTTTTACTTGCTTTAAAAAACCTCCCACACCT
CCCCCTGAACCTGAAACATAAAATGAATGCAATTGTTGTTGTTAACTTGTTTATTGCAGCTTATAATGGT
TACAAATAAAGCAATAGCATCACAAATTTCACAAATAAAGCATTTTTTTCACTGCATTCTAGTTGTGGTT
TGTCCAAACTCATCAATGTATCTTAACGCGTAAATTGTAAGCGTTAATATTTTGTTAAAATTCGCGTTAA
ATTTTTGTTAAATCAGCTCATTTTTTAACCAATAGGCCGAAATCGGCAAAATCCCTTATAAATCAAAAGA
ATAGACCGAGATAGGGT
[37 nt withheld, positions 2328-2364]
AAAGAACGTGGACTCCAACGTCAAAGG
[49 nt withheld, positions 2392-2440]
T
[91 nt withheld, positions 2442-2532]
G
[124 nt withheld, positions 2534-2657]
CAGGTGGCACTTTTCGGGGAAATGTGCGCGGAACCCCTATTTGTTTATTTTTCTAAATACATTCAAATAT
GTATCCGCTCATGAGACAATAACCCTGATAAATGCTTCAATAATATTGAAAAAGGAAGAGTCCTGAGGCG
GAAAGAACCAGCTGTGGAATGTGTGTCAGTTAGGGTGTGGAAAGTCCCCAGGCTCCCCAGCAGGCAGAAG
TATGCAAAGCATGCATCTCAATTAGTCAGCAACCAGGTGTGGAAAGTCCCCAGGCTCCCCAGCAGGCAGA
AGTATGCAAAGCATGCATCTCAATTAGTCAGCAACCATAGTCCCGCCCCTAACTCCGCCCATCCCGCCCC
TAACTCCGCCCAGTTCCGCCCATTCTCCGCCCCATGGCTGACTAATTTTTTTTATTTATGCAGAGGCCGA
GGCCGCCTCGGCCTCTGAGCTATTCCAGAAGTAGTGAGGAGGCTTTTTTGGAGGCCTAGGCTTTTGCAAA
GATCGATCAAGAGACAGGATGAGGATCGTTTCGCATGATTGAACAAGATGGATTGCACGCAGGTTCTCCG
GCCGCTTGGGTGGAGAGGCTATTCGGCTATGACTGGGCACAACAGACAATCGGCTGCTCTGATGCCGCCG
TGTTCCGGCTGTCAGCGCAGGGGCGCCCGGTTCTTTTTGTCAAGACCGACCTGTCCGGTGCCCTGAATGA
ACTGCAAGACGAGGCAGCGCGGCTATCGTGGCTGGCCACGACGGGCGTTCCTTGCGCAGCTGTGCTCGAC
GTTGTCACTGAAGCGGGAAGGGACTGGCTGCTATTGGGCGAAGTGCCGGGGCAGGATCTCCTGTCATCTC
ACCTTGCTCCTGCCGAGAAAGTATCCATCATGGCTGATGCAATGCGGCGGCTGCATACGCTTGATCCGGC
TACCTGCCCATTCGACCACCAAGCGAAACATCGCATCGAGCGAGCACGTACTCGGATGGAAGCCGGTCTT
GTCGATCAGGATGATCTGGACGAAGAGCATCAGGGGCTCGCGCCAGCCGAACTGTTCGCCAGGCTCAAGG
CGAGCATGCCCGACGGCGAGGATCTCGTCGTGACCCATGGCGATGCCTGCTTGCCGAATATCATGGTGGA
AAATGGCCGCTTTTCTGGATTCATCGACTGTGGCCGGCTGGGTGTGGCGGACCGCTATCAGGACATAGCG
TTGGCTACCCGTGATATTGCTGAAGAGCTTGGCGGCGAATGGGCTGACCGCTTCCTCGTGCTTTACGGTA
TCGCCGCTCCCGATTCGCAGCGCATCGCCTTCTATCGCCTTCTTGACGAGTTCTTCTGAGCGGGACTCTG
GGGTTCGAAATGACCGACCAAGCGACGCCCAACCTGCCATCACGAGATTTCGATTCCACCGCCGCCTTCT
ATGAAAGGTTGGGCTTCGGAATCGTTTTCCGGGACGCCGGCTGGATGATCCTCCAGCGCGGGGATCTCAT
GCTGGAGTTCTTCGCCCACCCTAGGGGGAGGCTAACTGAAACACGGAAGGAGACAATACCGGAAGGAACC
CGCGCTATGACGGCAATAAAAAGACAGAATAAAACGCACGGTGTTGGGTCGTTTGTTCATAAACGCGGGG
TTCGGTCCCAGGGCTGGCACTCTGTCGATACCCCACCGAGACCCCATTGGGGCCAATACGCCCGCGTTTC
TTCCTTTTCCCCACCCCACCCCCCAAGTTCGGGTGAAGGCCCAGGGCTCGCAGCCAACGTCGGGGCGGCA
GGCCCTGCCATAGCCTCAGGTTACTCATATATACTTTAGATTGATTTAAAACTTCATTTTTAATTTAAAA
GGATCTAGGTGAAGATCCTTTTTGATAATCTCATGACCAAAATCCCTTAACGTGAGTTTTCGTTCCACTG
AGCGTCAGACCCCGTAGAAAAGATCAAAGGATCTTCTTGAGATCCTTTTTTTCTGCGCGTAATCTGCTGC
TTGCAAACAAAAAAACCACCGCTACCAGCGGTGGTTTGTTTGCCGGATCAAGAGCTACCAACTCTTTTTC
CGAAGGTAACTGGCTTCAGCAGAGCGCAGATACCAAATACTGTTCTTCTAGTGTAGCCGTAGTTAGGCCA
CCACTTCAAGAACTCTGTAGCACCGCCTACATACCTCGCTCTGCTAATCCTGTTACCAGTGGCTGCTGCC
AGTGGCGATAAGTCGTGTCTTACCGGGTTGGACTCAAGACGATAGTTACCGGATAAGGCGCAGCGGTCGG
GCTGAACGGGGGGTTCGTGCACACAGCCCAGCTTGGAGCGAACGACCTACACCGAACTGAGATACCTACA
GCGTGAGCTATGAGAAAGCGCCACGCTTCCCGAAGGGAGAAAGGCGGACAGGTATCCGGTAAGCGGCAGG
GTCGGAACAGGAGAGCGCACGAGGGAGCTTCCAGGGGGAAACGCCTGGTATCTTTATAGTCCTGTCGGGT
TTCGCCACCTCTGACTTGAGCGTCGATTTTTGTGATGCTCGTCAGGGGGGCGGAGCCTATGGAAAAACGC
CAGCAACGCGGCCTTTTTACGGTTCCTGGCCTTTTGCTGGCCTTTTGCTCACATGTTCTTTCCTGCGTTA
TCCCCTGATTCTGTGGATAACCGT
